>Addgene plasmid #155539 | DHX37 | addgene full sequence | sequence record 376745 | Addgene NGS Result
GCGATGTACGGGCCAGATATACGCGTTGACATTGATTATTGACTAGGCTTTTGCAAAAAGCTTTGCAAAG
ATGGATAAAGTTTTAAACAGAGAGGAATCTTTGCAGCTAATGGACCTTCTAGGTCTTGAAAGGAGTGGGA
ATTGGCTCCGGTGCCCGTCAGTGGGCAGAGCGCACATCGCCCACAGTCCCCGAGAAGTTGGGGGGAGGGG
TCGGCAATTGAACCGGTGCCTAGAGAAGGTGGCGCGGGGTAAACTGGGAAAGTGATGTCGTGTACTGGCT
CCGCCTTTTTCCCGAGGGTGGGGGAGAACCGTATATAAGTGCAGTAGTCGCCGTGAACGTTCTTTTTCGC
AACGGGTTTGCCGCCAGAACACAGGTAAGTGCCGTGTGTGGTTCCCGCGGGCCTGGCCTCTTTACGGGTT
ATGGCCCTTGCGTGCCTTGAATTACTTCCACCTGGCTGCAGTACGTGATTCTTGATCCCGAGCTTCGGGT
TGGAAGTGGGTGGGAGAGTTCGAGGCCTTGCGCTTAAGGAGCCCCTTCGCCTCGTGCTTGAGTTGAGGCC
TGGCCTGGGCGCTGGGGCCGCCGCGTGCGAATCTGGTGGCACCTTCGCGCCTGTCTCGCTGCTTTCGATA
AGTCTCTAGCCATTTAAAATTTTTGATGACCTGCTGCGACGCTTTTTTTCTGGCAAGATAGTCTTGTAAA
TGCGGGCCAAGATCTGCACACTGGTATTTCGGTTTTTGGGGCCGCGGGCGGCGACGGGGCCCGTGCGTCC
CAGCGCACATGTTCGGCGAGGCGGGGCCTGCGAGCGCGGCCACCGAGAATCGGACGGGGGTAGTCTCAAG
CTGGCCGGCCTGCTCTGGTGCCTGGCCTCGCGCCGCCGTGTATCGCCCCGCCCTGGGCGGCAAGGCTGGC
CCGGTCGGCACCAGTTGCGTGAGCGGAAAGATGGCCGCTTCCCGGCCCTGCTGCAGGGAGCTCAAAATGG
AGGACGCGGCGCTCGGGAGAGCGGGCGGGTGAGTCACCCACACAAAGGAAAAGGGCCTTTCCGTCCTCAG
CCGTCGCTTCATGTGACTCCACGGAGTACCGGGCGCCGTCCAGGCACCTCGATTAGTTCTCGAGCTTTTG
GAGTACGTCGTCTTTAGGTTGGGGGGAGGGGTTTTATGCGATGGAGTTTCCCCACACTGAGTGGGTGGAG
ACTGAAGTTAGGCCAGCTTGGCACTTGATGTAATTCTCCTTGGAATTTGCCCTTTTTGAGTTTGGATCTT
GGTTCATTCTCAAGCCTCAGACAGTGGTTCAAAGTTTTTTTCTTCCATTTCAGGTGTCGTGAGGAATTAG
CTTGGTACTAATACGACTCACTATAGGGAGACCCAAGCTGGCTAGGTAAGCTTGGTACCGAGCTCGGATC
CACTAGTCCAGTGTGGTGGAATTCTGCAGATATCAACAAGTTTGTACAAAAAAGTTGGCATGGGCTTCGT
GGCCTGCTCTCAGGAAGTGGGTCAAGCCCTGGGAACCCTCATCCATGAGAGCTCGATCCCGTATGAAGGG
TGCTGCCGCCCGTGCCATCTGGCCCGGGGGTGCCCAACTTTCTTGTACAAAGTGGTTGATATCCAGCACA
GTGGCGGCCGCTCGAGTCTAGAGGGCCCGCGGTTCGAAACCAGCGGAGGCGGCGGAAGCGGGGGAGGAGG
CAGCGGCGGAGGCGGCAGCGGGGGCGGCGGAAGCGCTACCGGTAAGCCTATCCCTAACCCTCTCCTCGGT
CTCGATTCTACGCGTACCGGTATGGCTTCTAACTTTACTCAGTTCGTTCTCGTCGACAATGGCGGAACTG
GCGACGTGACTGTCGCCCCAAGCAACTTCGCTAACGGGGTCGCTGAATGGATCAGCTCTAACTCGCGATC
ACAGGCTTACAAAGTAACCTGTAGCGTTCGTCAGAGCTCTGCGCAGAATCGCAAATACACCATCAAAGTC
GAGGTGCCTAAAGTGGCAACCCAGACTGTTGGTGGTGAAGAGCTTCCTGTAGCCGGATGGAGATCTTACT
TAAATATGGAACTAACCATTCCAATTTTCGCCACGAATTCCGACTGCGAGCTTATTGTTAAGGCAATGCA
AGGTCTCCTAAAAGATGGAAACCCGATTCCCTCGGCCATCGCGGCCAACTCCGGCATCTACGGAGGTGGA
GGTGGATCTCGTACGGGTTAGTAATGAGTTTAAACCCGCTGATCAGCCTCGACTGTGCCTTCTAGTTGCC
AGCCATCTGTTGTTTGCCCCTCCCCCGTGCCTTCCTTGACCCTGGAAGGTGCCACTCCCACTGTCCTTTC
CTAATAAAATGAGGAAATTGCATCGCATTGTCTGAGTAGGTGTCATTCTATTCTGGGGGGTGGGGTGGGG
CAGGACAGCAAGGGGGAGGATTGGGAAGACAATAGCAGGCATGCTGGGGATGCGGTGGGCTCTATGGCTT
CTGAGGCGGAAAGAACCAGCTGGGGCTCTAGGGGGTATCCCC
[124 nt withheld, positions 2493-2616]
C
[91 nt withheld, positions 2618-2708]
AGGGTGATGGTTCACGTACCTAGAAGTTCCTATTCCGAAGTTCCTATTCTCTAGAAAGTATAGGAACTTC
CTTGGCCAAAAAGCCTGAACTCACCGCGACGTCTGTCGAGAAGTTTCTGATCGAAAAGTTCGACAGCGTC
TCCGACCTGATGCAGCTCTCGGAGGGCGAAGAATCTCGTGCTTTCAGCTTCGATGTAGGAGGGCGTGGAT
ATGTCCTGCGGGTAAATAGCTGCGCCGATGGTTTCTACAAAGATCGTTATGTTTATCGGCACTTTGCATC
GGCCGCGCTCCCGATTCCGGAAGTGCTTGACATTGGGGAATTCAGCGAGAGCCTGACCTATTGCATCTCC
CGCCGTGCACAGGGTGTCACGTTGCAAGACCTGCCTGAAACCGAACTGCCCGCTGTTCTGCAGCCGGTCG
CGGAGGCCATGGATGCGATCGCTGCGGCCGATCTTAGCCAGACGAGCGGGTTCGGCCCATTCGGACCGCA
AGGAATCGGTCAATACACTACATGGCGTGATTTCATATGCGCGATTGCTGATCCCCATGTGTATCACTGG
CAAACTGTGATGGACGACACCGTCAGTGCGTCCGTCGCGCAGGCTCTCGATGAGCTGATGCTTTGGGCCG
AGGACTGCCCCGAAGTCCGGCACCTCGTGCACGCGGATTTCGGCTCCAACAATGTCCTGACGGACAATGG
CCGCATAACAGCGGTCATTGACTGGAGCGAGGCGATGTTCGGGGATTCCCAATACGAGGTCGCCAACATC
TTCTTCTGGAGGCCGTGGTTGGCTTGTATGGAGCAGCAGACGCGCTACTTCGAGCGGAGGCATCCGGAGC
TTGCAGGATCGCCGCGGCTCCGGGCGTATATGCTCCGCATTGGTCTTGACCAACTCTATCAGAGCTTGGT
TGACGGCAATTTCGATGATGCAGCTTGGGCGCAGGGTCGATGCGACGCAATCGTCCGATCCGGAGCCGGG
ACTGTCGGGCGTACACAAATCGCCCGCAGAAGCGCGGCCGTCTGGACCGATGGCTGTGTAGAAGTACTCG
CCGATAGTGGAAACCGACGCCCCAGCACTCGTCCGAGGGCAAAGGAATAGCACGTACTACGAGATTTCGA
TTCCACCGCCGCCTTCTATGAAAGGTTGGGCTTCGGAATCGTTTTCCGGGACGCCGGCTGGATGATCCTC
CAGCGCGGGGATCTCATGCTGGAGTTCTTCGCCCACCCCAACTTGTTTATTGCAGCTTATAATGGTTACA
AATAAAGCAATAGCATCACAAATTTCACAAATAAAGCATTTTTTTCACTGCATTCTAGTTGTGGTTTGTC
CAAACTCATCAATGTATCTTATCATGTCTGTATACCGTCGACCTCTAGCTAGAGCTTGGCGTAATCATGG
TCATAGCTGTTTCCTGTGTGAAATTGTTATCCGCTCACAATTCCACACAACATACGAGCCGGAAGCATAA
AGTGTAAAGCCTGGGGTGCCTAATGAGTGAGCTAACTCACATTAATTGCGTTGCGCTCACTGCCCGCTTT
CCAGTCGGGAAACCTGTCGTGCCAGCTGCATTAATGAATCGGCCAACGCGCGGGGAGAGGCGGTTTGCGT
ATTGGGCGCTCTTCCGCTTCCTCGCTCACTGACTCGCTGCGCTCGGTCGTTCGGCTGCGGCGAGCGGTAT
CAGCTCACTCAAAGGCGGTAATACGGTTATCCACAGAATCAGGGGATAACGCAGGAAAGAACATGTGAGC
AAAAGGCCAGCAAAAGGCCAGGAACCGTAAAAAGGCCGCGTTGCTGGCGTTTTTCCATAGGCTCCGCCCC
CCTGACGAGCATCACAAAAATCGACGCTCAAGTCAGAGGTGGCGAAACCCGACAGGACTATAAAGATACC
AGGCGTTTCCCCCTGGAAGCTCCCTCGTGCGCTCTCCTGTTCCGACCCTGCCGCTTACCGGATACCTGTC
CGCCTTTCTCCCTTCGGGAAGCGTGGCGCTTTCTCATAGCTCACGCTGTAGGTATCTCAGTTCGGTGTAG
GTCGTTCGCTCCAAGCTGGGCTGTGTGCACGAACCCCCCGTTCAGCCCGACCGCTGCGCCTTATCCGGTA
ACTATCGTCTTGAGTCCAACCCGGTAAGACACGACTTATCGCCACTGGCAGCAGCCACTGGTAACAGGAT
TAGCAGAGCGAGGTATGTAGGCGGTGCTACAGAGTTCTTGAAGTGGTGGCCTAACTACGGCTACACTAGA
AGAACAGTATTTGGTATCTGCGCTCTGCTGAAGCCAGTTACCTTCGGAAAAAGAGTTGGTAGCTCTTGAT
CCGGCAAACAAACCACCGCTGGTAGCGGTGGTTTTTTTGTTTGCAAGCAGCAGATTACGCGCAGAAAAAA
AGGATCTCAAGAAGATCCTTTGATCTTTTCTACGGGGTCTGACGCTCAGTGGAACGAAAACTCACGTTAA
GGGATTTTGGTCATGAGATTATCAAAAAGGATCTTCACCTAGATCCTTTTAAATTAAAAATGAAGTTTTA
AATCAATCTAAAGTATATATGAGTAAACTTGGTCTGACAGTTACCAATGCTTAATCAGTGAGGCACCTAT
CTCAGCGATCTGTCTATTTCGTTCATCCATAGTTGCCTGACTCCCCGTCGTGTAGATAACTACGATACGG
GAGGGCTTACCATCTGGCCCCAGTGCTGCAATGATACCGCGAGACCCACGCTCACCGGCTCCAGATTTAT
CAGCAATAAACCAGCCAGCCGGAAGGGCCGAGCGCAGAAGTGGTCCTGCAACTTTATCCGCCTCCATCCA
GTCTATTAATTGTTGCCGGGAAGCTAGAGTAAGTAGTTCGCCAGTTAATAGTTTGCGCAACGTTGTTGCC
ATTGCTACAGGCATCGTGGTGTCACGCTCGTCGTTTGGTATGGCTTCATTCAGCTCCGGTTCCCAACGAT
CAAGGCGAGTTACATGATCCCCCATGTTGTGCAAAAAAGCGGTTAGCTCCTTCGGTCCTCCGATCGTTGT
CAGAAGTAAGTTGGCCGCAGTGTTATCACTCATGGTTATGGCAGCACTGCATAATTCTCTTACTGTCATG
CCATCCGTAAGATGCTTTTCTGTGACTGGTGAGTACTCAACCAAGTCATTCTGAGAATAGTGTATGCGGC
GACCGAGTTGCTCTTGCCCGGCGTCAATACGGGATAATACCGCGCCACATAGCAGAACTTTAAAAGTGCT
CATCATTGGAAAACGTTCTTCGGGGCGAAAACTCTCAAGGATCTTACCGCTGTTGAGATCCAGTTCGATG
TAACCCACTCGTGCACCCAACTGATCTTCAGCATCTTTTACTTTCACCAGCGTTTCTGGGTGAGCAAAAA
CAGGAAGGCAAAATGCCGCAAAAAAGGGAATAAGGGCGACACGGAAATGTTGAATACTCATACTCTTCCT
TTTTCAATATTATTGAAGCATTTATCAGGGTTATTGTCTCATGAGCGGATACATATTTGAATGTATTTAG
AAAAATAAACAAATAGGGGTTCCGCGCACATTTCCCCGAAAAGTGCCACCTGACGTCGACGGATCGGGAG
ATCTCCCGATCCCCTATGGTGCACTCTCAGTACAATCTGCTCTGATGCCGCATAGTTAAGCCAGTATCTG
CTCCCTGCTTGTGTGTTGGAGGTCGCTGAGTAGTGCGCGAGCAAAATTTAAGCTACAACAAGGCAAGGCT
TGACCGACAATTGCATGAAGAATCTGCTTAGGGTTAGGCGTTTTGCGCTGCTTC
Features (pLannotate 1.2.2; 23 found; start..end, strand, type, name):
     28..46      +  enhancer       CMV enhancer (fragment): human cytomegalovirus immediate early enhancer
     71..137     +  CDS            small t antigen (fragment): SV40 (simian virus 40) small t antigen
    144..1322    +  promoter       EF-1α promoter: strong constitutive promoter for human elongation factor EF-1α
   1339..1357    +  promoter       T7 promoter: promoter for bacteriophage T7 RNA polymerase
   1437..1454    +  protein_bind   attB1 (fragment): mutant version of attB; core recombination site for the Gateway® BP reaction BP Clonase™
   1573..1596    -  protein_bind   attB2: mutant version of attB; recombination site for the Gateway® BP reaction BP Clonase™
   1721..1762    +  CDS            V5 tag: epitope tag from simian virus 5
   1775..2161    +  CDS            MS2: bacteriophage MS2 coat protein binds to a specific stem-loop structure in the viral RNA (Peabody, 1993)
   2223..2447    +  polyA_signal   bGH poly(A) signal: bovine growth hormone polyadenylation signal
   2451..2472    +  promoter       SV40 promoter (fragment): SV40 enhancer and early promoter
   2493..2726    +  rep_origin     f1 ori (fragment) (sequence partly withheld): f1 bacteriophage origin of replication; arrow indicates direction of (+) strand synthesis
   2731..2778    +  protein_bind   FRT: FLP-mediated recombination occurs in the 8-bp core sequence TCTAGAAA (Turan and Bode, 2011). FLP recombinase from the Saccharomyces cerevisiae 2μ plasmid
   2786..3808    +  CDS            HygR: aminoglycoside phosphotransferase from E. coli; aph(4)-Ia; confers resistance to hygromycin
   3818..3943    +  CDS            ble (fragment): BLE_KLEPN - Experimental evidence at protein level: Swiss-Prot protein existence level 1. Binding protein with a strong affinity to the bleomycin family of antibiotics. Binds to CL990; an antimitotic-antibiotic compound. From Klebsiella pneumoniae.
   3938..4059    +  polyA_signal   SV40 poly(A) signal: SV40 polyadenylation signal
   4132..4148    -  protein_bind   lac operator: The lac repressor binds to the lac operator to inhibit transcription in E. coli. This inhibition can be relieved by adding lactose or isopropyl-β-D-thiogalactopyranoside (IPTG). lac repressor encoded by lacI
   4156..4186    -  promoter       lac promoter: promoter for the E. coli lac operon
   4201..4222    -  protein_bind   CAP binding site: CAP binding activates transcription in the presence of cAMP. E. coli catabolite activator protein
   4235..4327    -  CDS            lacI (fragment): lac repressor; lacI; The lac repressor binds to the lac operator to inhibit transcription in E. coli. This inhibition can be relieved by adding lactose or isopropyl-β-D-thiogalactopyranoside (IPTG).
   4510..5098    -  rep_origin     ori: high-copy-number ColE1/pMB1/pBR322/pUC origin of replication
   5269..6129    -  CDS            AmpR: β-lactamase; bla; confers resistance to ampicillin, carbenicillin, and related antibiotics
   6130..6234    -  promoter       AmpR promoter: bla
   6293..6345    -  misc_feature   bom (fragment): basis of mobility region from pBR322
