[The description below was written by a language model from this plasmid's Addgene catalogue record and pLannotate feature annotations shown in this document.]
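Description:
DHX37 is a mammalian expression plasmid built by Gateway recombination into the E2.pEF5-DEST-FL-V5-MCP destination backbone, made for use in a tethering screen of RNA-binding proteins. It is propagated in E. coli through a high-copy ColE1/pUC-type origin with ampicillin selection from the bla gene. A partial f1 origin and remnants of a lac promoter/operator region are also annotated.

The expression cassette is driven by the human EF-1α promoter, followed by a T7 promoter and the attB1 and attB2 sites left by Gateway cloning, which flank the insert. Downstream and in the same orientation are a V5 epitope tag and the bacteriophage MS2 coat protein (MCP), then the bovine growth hormone polyadenylation signal. The insert is therefore expressed with a C-terminal V5-MCP fusion. MCP binds MS2 stem-loop RNA, so the fusion can be recruited to a reporter transcript carrying such hairpins, and the effect of the tethered protein on mRNA stability or translation can be measured. The V5 tag allows detection of the fusion.

The insert is recorded as human DHX37, derived from a cDNA clone, but its listed size is only 114 bp. That matches the short interval between the att sites in the feature table and is far too small for a full-length helicase coding sequence, so the clone evidently carries only a small fragment. The sequenced record is also shorter than the stated backbone size, as expected once the Gateway cassette is replaced by a short insert. An FRT site immediately precedes a hygromycin resistance gene with an SV40 poly(A) signal and has no annotated promoter in front of it. This arrangement is typical of FLP-mediated integration into a genomic FRT landing site, although the record does not state that use.
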