Addgene plasmid #155539: DHX37
Purpose: For use in RBP tethering screen
Depositing lab: Eugene Yeo. Depositing organization: University of California, San Diego (UCSD). Publication: Large-scale tethered function assays identify factors that regulate mRNA stability and translation. Luo EC, Nathanson JL, Tan FE, Schwartz JL, Schmok JC, Shankar A, Markmiller S, Yee BA, Sathe S, Pratt GA, Scaletta DB, Ha Y, Hill DE, Aigner S, Yeo GW. Nat Struct Mol Biol. 2020 Oct;27(10):989-1000. doi: 10.1038/s41594-020-0477-6. Epub 2020 Aug 17. PubMed 32807991.
Backbone
  Vector backbone: E2.pEF5-DEST-FL-V5-MCP
  Backbone size w/o insert (bp): 7357
  Vector type: Mammalian Expression
Growth in bacteria
  Bacterial resistance: Ampicillin, 100 μg/mL
  Growth temperature: 37°C
  Growth strain: DH5alpha
  Copy number: High Copy
Gene/Insert
  Gene/Insert name: DHX37 (alt name: Accession: BC004463.1)
  Species: H. sapiens (human)
  Insert size (bp): 114
  Mutation: none
  Entrez Gene: DHX37 (a.k.a. DDX37, MGC2695, MGC4322, FLJ41974, KIAA1517, MGC46245)
  Promoter: EF-1a
  Tag / fusion protein: V5-MCP (C terminal on backbone)
  Cloning method: Gateway Cloning
  Sequencing primers: 5′ TAATACGACTCACTATAGGG; 3′ gctcgagtctagagggc
Resource information
  A portion of this plasmid was derived from a plasmid made by: DNASU Plasmid Repository Center for Personalized Diagnostics Biodesign Institute
Terms and licenses: Academic/Nonprofit Terms; Industry Terms: Not Available to Industry
How to cite: DHX37 was a gift from Eugene Yeo (Addgene plasmid # 155539 ; http://n2t.net/addgene:155539 ; RRID:Addgene_155539)
