>Addgene plasmid #155539 | DHX37 | depositor partial sequence | sequence record 300943 | Insert Sequence
ATGGGCTTCGTGGCCTGCTCTCAGGAAGTGGGTCAAGCCCTGGGAACCCTCATCCATGAGAGCTCGATCC
CGTATGAAGGGTGCTGCCGCCCGTGCCATCTGGCCCGGGGGTGA
